Addgene plasmid #183452: pcDNA3_2FLAG-AKAP79ΔPKA
Purpose: Expression of human AKAP79 lacking the PKA binding site (Δ391-400)
Depositing lab: Matthew Gold. Depositing organization: University College London. Publication: Molecular basis of AKAP79 regulation by calmodulin. Patel N, Stengel F, Aebersold R, Gold MG. Nat Commun. 2017 Nov 22;8(1):1681. doi: 10.1038/s41467-017-01715-w. PubMed 29162807.
Backbone
  Vector backbone: pcDNA3.1D V5-His-TOPO
  Backbone manufacturer: ThermoFisher Scientific
  Backbone size w/o insert (bp): 5514
  Vector type: Mammalian Expression
  Selectable markers: Neomycin (select with G418)
Growth in bacteria
  Bacterial resistance: Ampicillin, 100 μg/mL
  Growth temperature: 37°C
  Growth strain: DH5alpha
  Copy number: High Copy
Gene/Insert
  Gene/Insert name: AKAP5 (alt name: AKAP79)
  Species: H. sapiens (human)
  Insert size (bp): 1254
  Mutation: aa391-400 deleted
  Entrez Gene: AKAP5 (a.k.a. AKAP75, AKAP79, H21)
  Promoter: CMV
  Tag / fusion protein: 2xFLAG (N terminal on insert)
  Cloning method: Restriction Enzyme; 5′ cloning site BamHI (not destroyed); 3′ cloning site NotI (not destroyed)
  Sequencing primers: 5′ T7F; 3′ bGHR
Resource information
  A portion of this plasmid was derived from a plasmid made by: The coding sequence was originally cloned by John Scott: https://www.ncbi.nlm.nih.gov/nuccore/178323
Terms and licenses: Academic/Nonprofit Terms; Industry Terms: Not Available to Industry
How to cite: pcDNA3_2FLAG-AKAP79ΔPKA was a gift from Matthew Gold (Addgene plasmid # 183452 ; http://n2t.net/addgene:183452 ; RRID:Addgene_183452)
