[The description below was written by a language model from this plasmid's Addgene catalogue record and pLannotate feature annotations shown in this document.]
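Description:
pcDNA3_2FLAG-AKAP79ΔPKA is a mammalian expression plasmid built on the pcDNA3.1D V5-His-TOPO backbone. It produces human AKAP79 (gene AKAP5) with residues 391-400 deleted, which removes the binding site for protein kinase A. The coding sequence was inserted between BamHI and NotI sites, both retained, and carries two N-terminal FLAG epitopes. The automated annotation picks these up as a partial match to a 3xFLAG element just upstream of the AKAP5 open reading frame. Transcription is driven by the CMV immediate-early enhancer and promoter and terminated by the bovine growth hormone polyadenylation signal. A T7 promoter lies between the CMV promoter and the insert and also serves as a sequencing primer site. The backbone's V5 tag is annotated downstream of the insert, but the record lists only the FLAG tag as a fusion and does not say whether the V5 sequence is translated.

In E. coli the plasmid replicates from a high-copy ColE1/pUC-type origin and is selected with ampicillin through the β-lactamase gene. An f1 origin is also present. For mammalian cells, an SV40 early promoter drives a neomycin phosphotransferase cassette ending in an SV40 polyadenylation signal, which allows G418 selection of stable transfectants. Several short fragment hits in the annotation, such as the truncated HIV-1 LTR, ble, lacI and bom, appear to be backbone remnants or partial similarity matches rather than functional parts.

AKAP79 is a multivalent scaffold that anchors PKA near its intracellular effectors. This mutant therefore serves as a PKA-anchoring-deficient comparison to the wild-type protein, and the FLAG epitopes allow detection or immunoprecipitation. It was deposited in connection with a study of how calmodulin regulates AKAP79.
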