Features (pLannotate 1.2.2; 22 found; start..end, strand, type, name):
    101..480     +  enhancer       CMV enhancer: human cytomegalovirus immediate early enhancer
    481..684     +  promoter       CMV promoter: human cytomegalovirus (CMV) immediate early promoter
    680..713     +  LTR            5' LTR (truncated) (fragment): truncated 5' long terminal repeat (LTR) from HIV-1
    729..747     +  promoter       T7 promoter: promoter for bacteriophage T7 RNA polymerase
    799..821     +  CDS            3xFLAG (fragment): three tandem FLAG® epitope tags, followed by an enterokinase cleavage site
    847..2097    +  CDS            AKAP5: AKAP5_HUMAN - Also known as AKAP79. Experimental evidence at protein level: Swiss-Prot protein existence level 1. Multivalent scaffold protein that anchors the cAMP-dependent protein kinase/PKA to cytoskeletal and/or organelle-associated proteins, targeting the signal carried by cAMP to specific intracellular effectors (PubMed:1512224). Association with the beta2- adrenergic receptor (beta2-AR) not only regulates beta2-AR signaling pathway, but also the activation by PKA by switching off the beta2-AR signaling cascade. Plays a role in long term synaptic potentiation by regulating protein traff
   2137..2178    +  CDS            V5 tag: epitope tag from simian virus 5
   2234..2458    +  polyA_signal   bGH poly(A) signal: bovine growth hormone polyadenylation signal
   2462..2483    +  promoter       SV40 promoter (fragment): SV40 enhancer and early promoter
   2504..2932    +  rep_origin     f1 ori (sequence partly withheld): f1 bacteriophage origin of replication; arrow indicates direction of (+) strand synthesis
   2946..3275    +  promoter       SV40 promoter: SV40 enhancer and early promoter
   3342..4133    +  CDS            neo: KKA2_KLEPN - Also known as kan, nptII. Experimental evidence at protein level: Swiss-Prot protein existence level 1. Resistance to kanamycin, neomycin, paromomycin, ribostamycin, butirosin and gentamicin B. From Klebsiella pneumoniae.
   4159..4317    +  CDS            ble (fragment): BLE_KLEPN - Experimental evidence at protein level: Swiss-Prot protein existence level 1. Binding protein with a strong affinity to the bleomycin family of antibiotics. Binds to CL990; an antimitotic-antibiotic compound. From Klebsiella pneumoniae.
   4312..4433    +  polyA_signal   SV40 poly(A) signal: SV40 polyadenylation signal
   4506..4522    -  protein_bind   lac operator: The lac repressor binds to the lac operator to inhibit transcription in E. coli. This inhibition can be relieved by adding lactose or isopropyl-β-D-thiogalactopyranoside (IPTG). lac repressor encoded by lacI
   4530..4560    -  promoter       lac promoter: promoter for the E. coli lac operon
   4575..4596    -  protein_bind   CAP binding site: CAP binding activates transcription in the presence of cAMP. E. coli catabolite activator protein
   4609..4701    -  CDS            lacI (fragment): lac repressor; lacI; The lac repressor binds to the lac operator to inhibit transcription in E. coli. This inhibition can be relieved by adding lactose or isopropyl-β-D-thiogalactopyranoside (IPTG).
   4884..5472    -  rep_origin     ori: high-copy-number ColE1/pMB1/pBR322/pUC origin of replication
   5643..6503    -  CDS            AmpR: β-lactamase; bla; confers resistance to ampicillin, carbenicillin, and related antibiotics
   6504..6608    -  promoter       AmpR promoter: bla
   6667..6719    -  misc_feature   bom (fragment): basis of mobility region from pBR322
>Addgene plasmid #183452 | pcDNA3_2FLAG-AKAP79ΔPKA | addgene full sequence | sequence record 360355 | Addgene NGS Result
GCTACAACAAGGCAAGGCTTGACCGACAATTGCATGAAGAATCTGCTTAGGGTTAGGCGTTTTGCGCTGC
TTCGCGATGTACGGGCCAGATATACGCGTTGACATTGATTATTGACTAGTTATTAATAGTAATCAATTAC
GGGGTCATTAGTTCATAGCCCATATATGGAGTTCCGCGTTACATAACTTACGGTAAATGGCCCGCCTGGC
TGACCGCCCAACGACCCCCGCCCATTGACGTCAATAATGACGTATGTTCCCATAGTAACGCCAATAGGGA
CTTTCCATTGACGTCAATGGGTGGAGTATTTACGGTAAACTGCCCACTTGGCAGTACATCAAGTGTATCA
TATGCCAAGTACGCCCCCTATTGACGTCAATGACGGTAAATGGCCCGCCTGGCATTATGCCCAGTACATG
ACCTTATGGGACTTTCCTACTTGGCAGTACATCTACGTATTAGTCATCGCTATTACCATGGTGATGCGGT
TTTGGCAGTACATCAATGGGCGTGGATAGCGGTTTGACTCACGGGGATTTCCAAGTCTCCACCCCATTGA
CGTCAATGGGAGTTTGTTTTGGCACCAAAATCAACGGGACTTTCCAAAATGTCGTAACAACTCCGCCCCA
TTGACGCAAATGGGCGGTAGGCGTGTACGGTGGGAGGTCTATATAAGCAGAGCTCTCTGGCTAACTAGAG
AACCCACTGCTTACTGGCTTATCGAAATTAATACGACTCACTATAGGGAGACCCAAGCTGGCTAGTTAAG
CTTGGTACCGAGCTCGGATCCCACCATGGACTATAAGGATGACGATGACAAAGACTACAAAGATGATGAC
GATAAAATGGAAACCACAATTTCAGAAATTCATGTAGAAAACAAGGATGAGAAGAGATCAGCAGAAGGTA
GTCCTGGGGCTGAAAGGCAGAAGGAAAAGGCATCCATGCTTTGCTTCAAGAGAAGAAAGAAAGCAGCCAA
AGCACTGAAGCCCAAAGCTGGCTCTGAAGCTGCTGATGTGGCAAGGAAGTGTCCACAAGAAGCAGGAGCT
TCTGATCAGCCAGAGCCCACACGGGGGGCCTGGGCCTCACTCAAACGTCTTGTAACACGCAGGAAAAGGT
CAGAGTCTTCAAAGCAGCAAAAGCCATTGGAGGGTGAAATGCAACCTGCAATAAATGCTGAGGATGCTGA
TCTTTCTAAGAAAAAGGCAAAATCTAGACTTAAGATTCCCTGCATAAAATTCCCAAGAGGGCCAAAAAGG
AGTAATCATTCCAAAATTATAGAAGACTCAGACTGCAGCATCAAAGTCCAGGAAGAAGCTGAAATTTTGG
ATATACAAACACAGACCCCATTGAATGATCAGGCAACAAAGGCTAAGTCAACCCAGGATCTAAGTGAAGG
CATCTCACAGAAAGATGGTGATGAGGTCTGTGAATCAAATGTGAGCAATAGCATAACTTCTGGAGAGAAA
GTGATTTCAGTAGAACTTGGATTAGATAATGGGCATTCTGCTATTCAAACGGGAACTCTAATCCTTGAAG
AAATTGAAACGATCAAGGAAAAACAAGATGTTCAACCCCAGCAAGCAAGCCCACTTGAAACTTCAGAAAC
AGACCATCAGCAGCCAGTACTTTCTGATGTTCCTCCTTTACCTGCAATTCCAGATCAACAAATTGTGGAA
GAAGCCAGTAACAGTACCCTAGAAAGTGCACCAAATGGAAAAGACTATGAAAGTACAGAGATTGTAGCTG
AAGAAACTAAGCCAAAAGATACTGAATTGAGCCAAGAATCAGATTTTAAAGAAAATGGGATCACTGAAGA
GAAATCCAAATCAGAAGAAAGCAAAAGAATGGAGCCAATTGCTATTATTATTACAGACACTGAAATCAGT
GAATTTGATGTTACAAAATCTAAAAATGTCCCTAAGCAATTCTTAATTTCAGCTGAAAATGAGCAAGTAG
GGGTTTTTGCTAATGATAATGGTTTTGAGGATAGAACTTCAGAACAATATGAAACAAAGAATGCTATTCA
GTTGTCAATAGAACAGCTGGTTAATGAAATGGCCTCTGATGATAATAAAATAAACAATCTTCTACAGTGA
GGCGGCCGCTCGAGTCTAGAGGGCCCGCGGTTCGAAGGTAAGCCTATCCCTAACCCTCTCCTCGGTCTCG
ATTCTACGCGTACCGGTCATCATCACCATCACCATTGAGTTTAAACCCGCTGATCAGCCTCGACTGTGCC
TTCTAGTTGCCAGCCATCTGTTGTTTGCCCCTCCCCCGTGCCTTCCTTGACCCTGGAAGGTGCCACTCCC
ACTGTCCTTTCCTAATAAAATGAGGAAATTGCATCGCATTGTCTGAGTAGGTGTCATTCTATTCTGGGGG
GTGGGGTGGGGCAGGACAGCAAGGGGGAGGATTGGGAAGACAATAGCAGGCATGCTGGGGATGCGGTGGG
CTCTATGGCTTCTGAGGCGGAAAGAACCAGCTGGGGCTCTAGGGGGTATCCCC
[124 nt withheld, positions 2504-2627]
C
[91 nt withheld, positions 2629-2719]
A
[49 nt withheld, positions 2721-2769]
CCTTTGACGTTGGAGTCCACGTTCTTT
[37 nt withheld, positions 2797-2833]
ACCCTATCTCGGTCTATTCTTTTGATTTATAAGGGATTTTGCCGATTTCGGCCTATTGGTTAAAAAATGA
GCTGATTTAACAAAAATTTAACGCGAATTAATTCTGTGGAATGTGTGTCAGTTAGGGTGTGGAAAGTCCC
CAGGCTCCCCAGCAGGCAGAAGTATGCAAAGCATGCATCTCAATTAGTCAGCAACCAGGTGTGGAAAGTC
CCCAGGCTCCCCAGCAGGCAGAAGTATGCAAAGCATGCATCTCAATTAGTCAGCAACCATAGTCCCGCCC
CTAACTCCGCCCATCCCGCCCCTAACTCCGCCCAGTTCCGCCCATTCTCCGCCCCATGGCTGACTAATTT
TTTTTATTTATGCAGAGGCCGAGGCCGCCTCTGCCTCTGAGCTATTCCAGAAGTAGTGAGGAGGCTTTTT
TGGAGGCCTAGGCTTTTGCAAAAAGCTCCCGGGAGCTTGTATATCCATTTTCGGATCTGATCAAGAGACA
GGATGAGGATCGTTTCGCATGATTGAACAAGATGGATTGCACGCAGGTTCTCCGGCCGCTTGGGTGGAGA
GGCTATTCGGCTATGACTGGGCACAACAGACAATCGGCTGCTCTGATGCCGCCGTGTTCCGGCTGTCAGC
GCAGGGGCGCCCGGTTCTTTTTGTCAAGACCGACCTGTCCGGTGCCCTGAATGAACTGCAGGACGAGGCA
GCGCGGCTATCGTGGCTGGCCACGACGGGCGTTCCTTGCGCAGCTGTGCTCGACGTTGTCACTGAAGCGG
GAAGGGACTGGCTGCTATTGGGCGAAGTGCCGGGGCAGGATCTCCTGTCATCTCACCTTGCTCCTGCCGA
GAAAGTATCCATCATGGCTGATGCAATGCGGCGGCTGCATACGCTTGATCCGGCTACCTGCCCATTCGAC
CACCAAGCGAAACATCGCATCGAGCGAGCACGTACTCGGATGGAAGCCGGTCTTGTCGATCAGGATGATC
TGGACGAAGAGCATCAGGGGCTCGCGCCAGCCGAACTGTTCGCCAGGCTCAAGGCGCGCATGCCCGACGG
CGAGGATCTCGTCGTGACCCATGGCGATGCCTGCTTGCCGAATATCATGGTGGAAAATGGCCGCTTTTCT
GGATTCATCGACTGTGGCCGGCTGGGTGTGGCGGACCGCTATCAGGACATAGCGTTGGCTACCCGTGATA
TTGCTGAAGAGCTTGGCGGCGAATGGGCTGACCGCTTCCTCGTGCTTTACGGTATCGCCGCTCCCGATTC
GCAGCGCATCGCCTTCTATCGCCTTCTTGACGAGTTCTTCTGAGCGGGACTCTGGGGTTCGCGAAATGAC
CGACCAAGCGACGCCCAACCTGCCATCACGAGATTTCGATTCCACCGCCGCCTTCTATGAAAGGTTGGGC
TTCGGAATCGTTTTCCGGGACGCCGGCTGGATGATCCTCCAGCGCGGGGATCTCATGCTGGAGTTCTTCG
CCCACCCCAACTTGTTTATTGCAGCTTATAATGGTTACAAATAAAGCAATAGCATCACAAATTTCACAAA
TAAAGCATTTTTTTCACTGCATTCTAGTTGTGGTTTGTCCAAACTCATCAATGTATCTTATCATGTCTGT
ATACCGTCGACCTCTAGCTAGAGCTTGGCGTAATCATGGTCATAGCTGTTTCCTGTGTGAAATTGTTATC
CGCTCACAATTCCACACAACATACGAGCCGGAAGCATAAAGTGTAAAGCCTGGGGTGCCTAATGAGTGAG
CTAACTCACATTAATTGCGTTGCGCTCACTGCCCGCTTTCCAGTCGGGAAACCTGTCGTGCCAGCTGCAT
TAATGAATCGGCCAACGCGCGGGGAGAGGCGGTTTGCGTATTGGGCGCTCTTCCGCTTCCTCGCTCACTG
ACTCGCTGCGCTCGGTCGTTCGGCTGCGGCGAGCGGTATCAGCTCACTCAAAGGCGGTAATACGGTTATC
CACAGAATCAGGGGATAACGCAGGAAAGAACATGTGAGCAAAAGGCCAGCAAAAGGCCAGGAACCGTAAA
AAGGCCGCGTTGCTGGCGTTTTTCCATAGGCTCCGCCCCCCTGACGAGCATCACAAAAATCGACGCTCAA
GTCAGAGGTGGCGAAACCCGACAGGACTATAAAGATACCAGGCGTTTCCCCCTGGAAGCTCCCTCGTGCG
CTCTCCTGTTCCGACCCTGCCGCTTACCGGATACCTGTCCGCCTTTCTCCCTTCGGGAAGCGTGGCGCTT
TCTCATAGCTCACGCTGTAGGTATCTCAGTTCGGTGTAGGTCGTTCGCTCCAAGCTGGGCTGTGTGCACG
AACCCCCCGTTCAGCCCGACCGCTGCGCCTTATCCGGTAACTATCGTCTTGAGTCCAACCCGGTAAGACA
CGACTTATCGCCACTGGCAGCAGCCACTGGTAACAGGATTAGCAGAGCGAGGTATGTAGGCGGTGCTACA
GAGTTCTTGAAGTGGTGGCCTAACTACGGCTACACTAGAAGAACAGTATTTGGTATCTGCGCTCTGCTGA
AGCCAGTTACCTTCGGAAAAAGAGTTGGTAGCTCTTGATCCGGCAAACAAACCACCGCTGGTAGCGGTGG
TTTTTTTGTTTGCAAGCAGCAGATTACGCGCAGAAAAAAAGGATCTCAAGAAGATCCTTTGATCTTTTCT
ACGGGGTCTGACGCTCAGTGGAACGAAAACTCACGTTAAGGGATTTTGGTCATGAGATTATCAAAAAGGA
TCTTCACCTAGATCCTTTTAAATTAAAAATGAAGTTTTAAATCAATCTAAAGTATATATGAGTAAACTTG
GTCTGACAGTTACCAATGCTTAATCAGTGAGGCACCTATCTCAGCGATCTGTCTATTTCGTTCATCCATA
GTTGCCTGACTCCCCGTCGTGTAGATAACTACGATACGGGAGGGCTTACCATCTGGCCCCAGTGCTGCAA
TGATACCGCGAGACCCACGCTCACCGGCTCCAGATTTATCAGCAATAAACCAGCCAGCCGGAAGGGCCGA
GCGCAGAAGTGGTCCTGCAACTTTATCCGCCTCCATCCAGTCTATTAATTGTTGCCGGGAAGCTAGAGTA
AGTAGTTCGCCAGTTAATAGTTTGCGCAACGTTGTTGCCATTGCTACAGGCATCGTGGTGTCACGCTCGT
CGTTTGGTATGGCTTCATTCAGCTCCGGTTCCCAACGATCAAGGCGAGTTACATGATCCCCCATGTTGTG
CAAAAAAGCGGTTAGCTCCTTCGGTCCTCCGATCGTTGTCAGAAGTAAGTTGGCCGCAGTGTTATCACTC
ATGGTTATGGCAGCACTGCATAATTCTCTTACTGTCATGCCATCCGTAAGATGCTTTTCTGTGACTGGTG
AGTACTCAACCAAGTCATTCTGAGAATAGTGTATGCGGCGACCGAGTTGCTCTTGCCCGGCGTCAATACG
GGATAATACCGCGCCACATAGCAGAACTTTAAAAGTGCTCATCATTGGAAAACGTTCTTCGGGGCGAAAA
CTCTCAAGGATCTTACCGCTGTTGAGATCCAGTTCGATGTAACCCACTCGTGCACCCAACTGATCTTCAG
CATCTTTTACTTTCACCAGCGTTTCTGGGTGAGCAAAAACAGGAAGGCAAAATGCCGCAAAAAAGGGAAT
AAGGGCGACACGGAAATGTTGAATACTCATACTCTTCCTTTTTCAATATTATTGAAGCATTTATCAGGGT
TATTGTCTCATGAGCGGATACATATTTGAATGTATTTAGAAAAATAAACAAATAGGGGTTCCGCGCACAT
TTCCCCGAAAAGTGCCACCTGACGTCGACGGATCGGGAGATCTCCCGATCCCCTATGGTGCACTCTCAGT
ACAATCTGCTCTGATGCCGCATAGTTAAGCCAGTATCTGCTCCCTGCTTGTGTGTTGGAGGTCGCTGAGT
AGTGCGCGAGCAAAATTTAA
